Addgene plasmid #188926: pBS-SKII-3XHA-eDHFR-NAT
Purpose: Integration cassette to create C-terminal fusions for fluorescent tagging
Depositing lab: Stephen Buratowski. Depositing organization: Harvard Medical School. Publication: A set of Saccharomyces cerevisiae integration vectors for fluorescent dye labeling of proteins. Baek I, Le SN, Jeon J, Chun Y, Reed C, Buratowski S. G3 (Bethesda). 2022 Aug 9. pii: 6659097. doi: 10.1093/g3journal/jkac201. PubMed 35944214.
Backbone
  Vector backbone: pBlueScript II SK (+)
  Vector type: Yeast Expression
  Selectable markers: Nourseothricin
Growth in bacteria
  Bacterial resistance: Ampicillin, 100 μg/mL
  Growth temperature: 37°C
  Growth strain: DH5alpha
  Copy number: High Copy
Gene/Insert
  Gene/Insert name: 3XHA-eDHFR-NAT
  Species: Synthetic
  Cloning method: Gibson Cloning
Terms and licenses: Academic/Nonprofit Terms; Industry Terms: Not Available to Industry
How to cite: pBS-SKII-3XHA-eDHFR-NAT was a gift from Stephen Buratowski (Addgene plasmid # 188926 ; http://n2t.net/addgene:188926 ; RRID:Addgene_188926)
