[The description below was written by a language model from this plasmid's Addgene catalogue record and pLannotate feature annotations shown in this document.]
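Description:
pBS-SKII-3XHA-eDHFR-NAT is a 4.8 kb template plasmid built on pBluescript II SK(+) that carries a cassette for C-terminal tagging of Saccharomyces cerevisiae proteins by genomic integration. It is maintained in E. coli as a high-copy plasmid through the pUC-type ColE1 origin and selected with ampicillin via the bla gene and its promoter. The backbone also retains the f1 phage origin, the lac promoter/operator region with a disrupted lacZα fragment, and the T7 and T3 promoters flanking what remains of the multiple cloning site. No yeast replication origin or centromere is annotated, consistent with a construct meant to integrate rather than replicate episomally.

The insert, assembled by Gibson cloning into the polylinker, begins with three tandem HA epitope tags followed by the coding sequence of E. coli dihydrofolate reductase (eDHFR). No promoter is annotated upstream of this tag module, as expected for a module meant to be fused in frame to the 3' end of a chromosomal gene and expressed from that gene's own promoter. No dedicated terminator is annotated between the eDHFR coding sequence and the marker. Downstream lies a nourseothricin resistance cassette, in which the Ashbya gossypii TEF promoter and terminator drive the Streptomyces noursei nat1 acetyltransferase, allowing selection of yeast integrants on nourseothricin.

The eDHFR domain serves as a ligand-binding tag, which generally binds trimethoprim-conjugated fluorescent dyes with high affinity, so the fusion protein can be labelled with dye, while the 3xHA tag allows immunodetection or purification. The record does not describe how the cassette is targeted to a locus. It belongs to a set of yeast integration vectors for fluorescent dye labelling of proteins.
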