Features (pLannotate 1.2.2; 18 found; start..end, strand, type, name):
     46..474     -  rep_origin     f1 ori (sequence partly withheld): f1 bacteriophage origin of replication; arrow indicates direction of (+) strand synthesis
    479..634     -  CDS            lacZα (fragment): LacZα fragment of β-galactosidase; lacZ fragment
    642..660     +  promoter       T7 promoter: promoter for bacteriophage T7 RNA polymerase
    669..717     -  misc_feature   MCS (fragment): pBluescript multiple cloning site
    751..840     +  CDS            3xHA: three tandem HA epitope tags
    871..1350    +  CDS            ecDHFR: E. coli dihydrofolate reductase; folA
   1405..1748    +  promoter       TEF promoter: Ashbya gossypii TEF promoter
   1755..2319    +  CDS            NrsR (fragment): nourseothricin acetyltransferase; Streptomyces noursei nat1; confers resistance to nourseothricin
   2327..2524    +  terminator     TEF terminator: Ashbya gossypii TEF terminator
   2548..2585    -  misc_feature   MCS (fragment): pBluescript multiple cloning site
   2598..2616    -  promoter       T3 promoter: promoter for bacteriophage T3 RNA polymerase
   2661..2677    -  protein_bind   lac operator: The lac repressor binds to the lac operator to inhibit transcription in E. coli. This inhibition can be relieved by adding lactose or isopropyl-β-D-thiogalactopyranoside (IPTG). lac repressor encoded by lacI
   2685..2715    -  promoter       lac promoter: promoter for the E. coli lac operon
   2730..2751    -  protein_bind   CAP binding site: CAP binding activates transcription in the presence of cAMP. E. coli catabolite activator protein
   2764..2856    -  CDS            lacI (fragment): lac repressor; lacI; The lac repressor binds to the lac operator to inhibit transcription in E. coli. This inhibition can be relieved by adding lactose or isopropyl-β-D-thiogalactopyranoside (IPTG).
   3039..3627    -  rep_origin     ori: high-copy-number ColE1/pMB1/pBR322/pUC origin of replication
   3798..4658    -  CDS            AmpR: β-lactamase; bla; confers resistance to ampicillin, carbenicillin, and related antibiotics
   4659..4763    -  promoter       AmpR promoter: bla
>Addgene plasmid #188926 | pBS-SKII-3XHA-eDHFR-NAT | addgene full sequence | sequence record 371326 | Addgene NGS Result
CCCCGAAAAGTGCCACCTAAATTGTAAGCGTTAATATTTTGTTAAAATTCGCGTTAAATTTTTGTTAAAT
CAGCTCATTTTTTAACCAATAGGCCGAAATCGGCAAAATCCCTTATAAATCAAAAGAATAGACCGAGATA
GGGT
[37 nt withheld, positions 145-181]
AAAGAACGTGGACTCCAACGTCAAAGG
[49 nt withheld, positions 209-257]
T
[91 nt withheld, positions 259-349]
G
[124 nt withheld, positions 351-474]
CCCATTCGCCATTCAGGCTGCGCAACTGTTGGGAAGGGCGATCGGTGCGGGCCTCTTCGCTATTACGCCA
GCTGGCGAAAGGGGGATGTGCTGCAAGGCGATTAAGTTGGGTAACGCCAGGGTTTTCCCAGTCACGACGT
TGTAAAACGACGGCCAGTGAGCGCGCGTAATACGACTCACTATAGGGCGAATTGGGTACCGGGCCCCCCC
TCGAGGTCGACGGTATCGATAAGCTTGATATCGGGTCGACGGATCCCCGGGTTAATTAACATCTTTTACC
CATACGATGTTCCTGACTATGCGGGCTATCCCTATGACGTCCCGGACTATGCAGGATCCTATCCATATGA
CGTTCCAGATTACGCTGCTCAGTGCGGTTCAGGTGGATCTGGTTCTATGATCAGTCTGATTGCGGCGTTA
GCGGTAGATCGCGTTATCGGCATGGAAAACGCCATGCCGTGGAACCTGCCTGCCGATCTCGCCTGGTTTA
AACGCAACACCTTAAATAAACCCGTGATTATGGGCCGCCATACCTGGGAATCAATCGGTCGTCCGTTGCC
AGGACGCAAAAATATTATCCTCAGCAGTCAACCGGGTACGGACGATCGCGTAACGTGGGTGAAGTCGGTG
GATGAAGCCATCGCGGCGTGTGGTGACGTACCAGAAATCATGGTGATTGGCGGCGGTCGCGTTTATGAAC
AGTTCTTGCCAAAAGCGCAAAAACTGTATCTGACGCATATCGACGCAGAAGTGGAAGGCGACACCCATTT
CCCGGATTACGAGCCGGATGACTGGGAATCGGTATTCAGCGAATTCCACGATGCTGATGCGCAGAACTCT
CACAGCTATTGCTTTGAGATTCTGGAGCGGCGGTAATATATAACTGTCTAGAAATAAAGAGTATCATCTT
TCAAAGGTCACCCGGCCAGCGACATGGAGGCCCAGAATACCCTCCTTGACAGTCTTGACGTGCGCAGCTC
AGGGGCATGATGTGACTGTCGCCCGTACATTTAGCCCATACATCCCCATGTATAATCATTTGCATCCATA
CATTTTGATGGCCGCACGGCGCGAAGCAAAAATTACGGCTCCTCGCTGCAGACCTGCGAGCAGGGAAACG
CTCCCCTCACAGACGCGTTGAATTGTCCCCACGCCGCGCCCCTGTAGAGAAATATAAAAGGTTAGGATTT
GCCACTGAGGTTCTTCTTTCATATACTTCCTTTTAAAATCTTGCTAGGATACAGTTCTCACATCACATCC
GAACATAAACAACCATGGGTACCACTCTTGACGACACGGCTTACCGGTACCGCACCAGTGTCCCGGGGGA
CGCCGAGGCCATCGAGGCACTGGATGGGTCCTTCACCACCGACACCGTCTTCCGCGTCACCGCCACCGGG
GACGGCTTCACCCTGCGGGAGGTGCCGGTGGACCCGCCCCTGACCAAGGTGTTCCCCGACGACGAATCGG
ACGACGAATCGGACGACGGGGAGGACGGCGACCCGGACTCCCGGACGTTCGTCGCGTACGGGGACGACGG
CGACCTGGCGGGCTTCGTGGTCGTCTCGTACTCCGGCTGGAACCGCCGGCTGACCGTCGAGGACATCGAG
GTCGCCCCGGAGCACCGGGGGCACGGGGTCGGGCGCGCGTTGATGGGGCTCGCGACGGAGTTCGCCCGCG
AGCGGGGCGCCGGGCACCTCTGGCTGGAGGTCACCAACGTCAACGCACCGGCGATCCACGCGTACCGGCG
GATGGGGTTCACCCTCTGCGGCCTGGACACCGCCCTGTACGACGGCACCGCCTCGGACGGCGAGCAGGCG
CTCTACATGAGCATGCCCTGCCCCTAATCAGTACTGACAATAAAAAGATTCTTGTTTTCAAGAACTTGTC
ATTTGTATAGTTTTTTTATATTGTAGTTGTTCTATTTTAATCAAATGTTAGCGTGATTTATATTTTTTTT
CGCCTCGACATCATCTGCCCAGATGCGAAGTTAAGTGCGCAGAAAGTAATATCATGCGTCAATCGTATGT
GAATGCTGGTCGCTATACTGCTGTCGATTCGATACTAACGCCGCCACTAGTTCTAGAGCGGCCGCCACCG
CGGTGGAGCTCCAGCTTTTGTTCCCTTTAGTGAGGGTTAATTGCGCGCTTGGCGTAATCATGGTCATAGC
TGTTTCCTGTGTGAAATTGTTATCCGCTCACAATTCCACACAACATACGAGCCGGAAGCATAAAGTGTAA
AGCCTGGGGTGCCTAATGAGTGAGCTAACTCACATTAATTGCGTTGCGCTCACTGCCCGCTTTCCAGTCG
GGAAACCTGTCGTGCCAGCTGCATTAATGAATCGGCCAACGCGCGGGGAGAGGCGGTTTGCGTATTGGGC
GCTCTTCCGCTTCCTCGCTCACTGACTCGCTGCGCTCGGTCGTTCGGCTGCGGCGAGCGGTATCAGCTCA
CTCAAAGGCGGTAATACGGTTATCCACAGAATCAGGGGATAACGCAGGAAAGAACATGTGAGCAAAAGGC
CAGCAAAAGGCCAGGAACCGTAAAAAGGCCGCGTTGCTGGCGTTTTTCCATAGGCTCCGCCCCCCTGACG
AGCATCACAAAAATCGACGCTCAAGTCAGAGGTGGCGAAACCCGACAGGACTATAAAGATACCAGGCGTT
TCCCCCTGGAAGCTCCCTCGTGCGCTCTCCTGTTCCGACCCTGCCGCTTACCGGATACCTGTCCGCCTTT
CTCCCTTCGGGAAGCGTGGCGCTTTCTCATAGCTCACGCTGTAGGTATCTCAGTTCGGTGTAGGTCGTTC
GCTCCAAGCTGGGCTGTGTGCACGAACCCCCCGTTCAGCCCGACCGCTGCGCCTTATCCGGTAACTATCG
TCTTGAGTCCAACCCGGTAAGACACGACTTATCGCCACTGGCAGCAGCCACTGGTAACAGGATTAGCAGA
GCGAGGTATGTAGGCGGTGCTACAGAGTTCTTGAAGTGGTGGCCTAACTACGGCTACACTAGAAGAACAG
TATTTGGTATCTGCGCTCTGCTGAAGCCAGTTACCTTCGGAAAAAGAGTTGGTAGCTCTTGATCCGGCAA
ACAAACCACCGCTGGTAGCGGTGGTTTTTTTGTTTGCAAGCAGCAGATTACGCGCAGAAAAAAAGGATCT
CAAGAAGATCCTTTGATCTTTTCTACGGGGTCTGACGCTCAGTGGAACGAAAACTCACGTTAAGGGATTT
TGGTCATGAGATTATCAAAAAGGATCTTCACCTAGATCCTTTTAAATTAAAAATGAAGTTTTAAATCAAT
CTAAAGTATATATGAGTAAACTTGGTCTGACAGTTACCAATGCTTAATCAGTGAGGCACCTATCTCAGCG
ATCTGTCTATTTCGTTCATCCATAGTTGCCTGACTCCCCGTCGTGTAGATAACTACGATACGGGAGGGCT
TACCATCTGGCCCCAGTGCTGCAATGATACCGCGAGACCCACGCTCACCGGCTCCAGATTTATCAGCAAT
AAACCAGCCAGCCGGAAGGGCCGAGCGCAGAAGTGGTCCTGCAACTTTATCCGCCTCCATCCAGTCTATT
AATTGTTGCCGGGAAGCTAGAGTAAGTAGTTCGCCAGTTAATAGTTTGCGCAACGTTGTTGCCATTGCTA
CAGGCATCGTGGTGTCACGCTCGTCGTTTGGTATGGCTTCATTCAGCTCCGGTTCCCAACGATCAAGGCG
AGTTACATGATCCCCCATGTTGTGCAAAAAAGCGGTTAGCTCCTTCGGTCCTCCGATCGTTGTCAGAAGT
AAGTTGGCCGCAGTGTTATCACTCATGGTTATGGCAGCACTGCATAATTCTCTTACTGTCATGCCATCCG
TAAGATGCTTTTCTGTGACTGGTGAGTACTCAACCAAGTCATTCTGAGAATAGTGTATGCGGCGACCGAG
TTGCTCTTGCCCGGCGTCAATACGGGATAATACCGCGCCACATAGCAGAACTTTAAAAGTGCTCATCATT
GGAAAACGTTCTTCGGGGCGAAAACTCTCAAGGATCTTACCGCTGTTGAGATCCAGTTCGATGTAACCCA
CTCGTGCACCCAACTGATCTTCAGCATCTTTTACTTTCACCAGCGTTTCTGGGTGAGCAAAAACAGGAAG
GCAAAATGCCGCAAAAAAGGGAATAAGGGCGACACGGAAATGTTGAATACTCATACTCTTCCTTTTTCAA
TATTATTGAAGCATTTATCAGGGTTATTGTCTCATGAGCGGATACATATTTGAATGTATTTAGAAAAATA
AACAAATAGGGGTTCCGCGCACATTT
